Addgene plasmid #49225: pCru5-/UAA-mEGFP-IRES-mCherry
Purpose: Retroviral expression vector. Contains an altered Kozak sequence and/or upstream open reading frames to modulate expression at the level of translation.
Depositing lab: Clifford Wang. Depositing organization: Stanford University. Publication: Tuning gene expression with synthetic upstream open reading frames. Ferreira JP, Overton KW, Wang CL. Proc Natl Acad Sci U S A. 2013 Jul 9;110(28):11284-9. doi: 10.1073/pnas.1305590110. Epub 2013 Jun 24. PubMed 23798422.
Backbone
  Vector backbone: pCru5
  Total vector size (bp): 6969
  Vector type: Mammalian Expression, Retroviral, Synthetic Biology
Growth in bacteria
  Bacterial resistance: Ampicillin, 100 μg/mL
  Growth temperature: 37°C
  Growth strain: Top10
  Copy number: High Copy
Gene/Insert 1
  Gene/Insert name: mEGFP
  Species: Synthetic
  Insert size (bp): 732
  Promoter: Viral LTR (or CMV)
  Tag / fusion protein: SfuI site to create C-terminal fusions (C terminal on insert)
  Cloning method: Restriction Enzyme; 5′ cloning site XhoI (not destroyed); 3′ cloning site NsiI (not destroyed)
  Sequencing primers: 5′ GGATACACGCCGCCCACGTG (5' to 3'); 3′ AGGGCGAGGGCGATGCCACCTA (5' to 3')
Gene/Insert 2
  Gene/Insert name: mCherry
  Species: Synthetic
  Insert size (bp): 711
  Promoter: Viral LTR (or CMV)
  Cloning method: Restriction Enzyme; 5′ cloning site BamHI (not destroyed); 3′ cloning site NotI (not destroyed)
  Sequencing primers: 5′ GTCACCTTCAGCTTGGCGG (5' to 3'); 3′ ATGGCGTTACTTAAGCTAG (5' to 3')
Terms and licenses: Academic/Nonprofit Terms; Industry Terms: Not Available to Industry
Depositor comments: Vector allows for control of transgene expression at the level of translation. It is 1 vector in a set of 9 that spans a range of expression levels. Sequencing through any part of the IRES sequence is not advised. Expression of gene downstream of IRES remains constant, despite varying expression of gene upstream.
How to cite: pCru5-/UAA-mEGFP-IRES-mCherry was a gift from Clifford Wang (Addgene plasmid # 49225 ; http://n2t.net/addgene:49225 ; RRID:Addgene_49225)
