[The description below was written by a language model from this plasmid's Addgene catalogue record and the feature table of its GenBank file.]
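Description:
pCru5-/UAA-mEGFP-IRES-mCherry is a 6,969 bp Moloney murine leukemia virus-based retroviral expression vector on the pCru5 backbone, intended for gene delivery into mammalian cells. It is propagated in E. coli through a high-copy ColE1/pUC-type origin and selected with ampicillin via the bla gene. The viral portion has a CMV enhancer/promoter at the 5′ end. This arrangement typically drives transcription of the viral genome in packaging cells, and it fits the catalogue's "Viral LTR (or CMV)" promoter entry. Downstream lie the MMLV Psi packaging signal, a truncated gag lacking its start codon, and a pol region carrying the splice acceptor. A single annotated MMLV LTR sits 3′ of the payload.

The payload is a bicistronic reporter cassette. Mammalian codon-optimized mEGFP, which is EGFP with the monomerizing A206K mutation, occupies the first position between XhoI and NsiI sites, and an SfuI site allows C-terminal fusions to be built. An EMCV IRES follows and directs cap-independent translation of mCherry, which has its own strong Kozak consensus and is flanked by BamHI and NotI.

The vector belongs to a set of nine that tune transgene output at the level of translation, using altered Kozak contexts and/or synthetic upstream open reading frames ahead of the first cistron. The exact leader variant implied by "/UAA" in the name is not annotated in the feature table or explained in the record. According to the depositor, expression of the upstream gene varies across the set while the IRES-driven downstream gene stays constant. mCherry can therefore serve as an internal reference for transduction and transcript level while mEGFP reports translational strength. The cloning sites also allow a gene of interest to be placed at a defined expression level.
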