LOCUS       Exported 6969 bp ds-DNA circular SYN 12-MAY-2021
DEFINITION  Retroviral expression vector. Contains an altered Kozak sequence
            and/or upstream open reading frames to modulate expression at the
            level of translation..
ACCESSION   .
VERSION     .
KEYWORDS    pCru5-/UAA-mEGFP-IRES-mCherry
SOURCE      synthetic DNA construct
  ORGANISM  synthetic DNA construct
REFERENCE   1 (bases 1 to 6969)
  AUTHORS   Ferreira JP, Overton KW, Wang CL
  TITLE     Tuning gene expression with synthetic upstream open reading frames.
  JOURNAL   Proc Natl Acad Sci U S A. 2013 Jul 9;110(28):11284-9. doi:
            10.1073/pnas.1305590110. Epub 2013 Jun 24.
  PUBMED    23798422
REFERENCE   2 (bases 1 to 6969)
  AUTHORS   .
  TITLE     Direct Submission
  JOURNAL   Exported May 12, 2021 from SnapGene Server 1.1.58
            http://www.snapgene.com
FEATURES             Location/Qualifiers
     source          1..6969
                     /organism="synthetic DNA construct"
                     /mol_type="other DNA"
     CDS             32..742
                     /codon_start=1
                     /product="enhanced GFP with monomerizing A206K mutation
                     (Zacharias et al., 2002)"
                     /label=mEGFP
                     /note="mammalian codon-optimized"
                     /translation="SKGEELFTGVVPILVELDGDVNGHKFSVSGEGEGDATYGKLTLKF
                     ICTTGKLPVPWPTLVTTLTYGVQCFSRYPDHMKQHDFFKSAMPEGYVQERTIFFKDDGN
                     YKTRAEVKFEGDTLVNRIELKGIDFKEDGNILGHKLEYNYNSHNVYIMADKQKNGIKVN
                     FKIRHNIEDGSVQLADHYQQNTPIGDGPVLLPDNHYLSTQSKLSKDPNEKRDHMVLLEF
                     VTAAGITLGMDELYK"
     primer_bind     complement(71..92)
                     /label=EGFP-N
                     /note="EGFP, reverse primer"
     primer_bind     complement(332..351)
                     /label=EXFP-R
                     /note="For distinguishing EGFP variants, reverse primer"
     primer_bind     679..700
                     /label=EGFP-C
                     /note="EGFP, forward primer"
     misc_feature    778..1351
                     /label=IRES
                     /note="internal ribosome entry site (IRES) of the
                     encephalomyocarditis virus (EMCV)"
     primer_bind     complement(945..962)
                     /label=IRES reverse
                     /note="IRES internal ribosome entry site, reverse primer.
                     Also called pCDH-rev"
     primer_bind     1172..1191
                     /label=IRES-F
                     /note="IRES internal ribosome entry site, forward primer"
     regulatory      1373..1382
                     /regulatory_class="other"
                     /note="vertebrate consensus sequence for strong initiation
                     of translation (Kozak, 1987)"
     CDS             1379..2089
                     /codon_start=1
                     /product="monomeric derivative of DsRed fluorescent protein
                     (Shaner et al., 2004)"
                     /label=mCherry
                     /note="mammalian codon-optimized"
                     /translation="MVSKGEEDNMAIIKEFMRFKVHMEGSVNGHEFEIEGEGEGRPYEG
                     TQTAKLKVTKGGPLPFAWDILSPQFMYGSKAYVKHPADIPDYLKLSFPEGFKWERVMNF
                     EDGGVVTVTQDSSLQDGEFIYKVKLRGTNFPSDGPVMQKKTMGWEASSERMYPEDGALK
                     GEIKQRLKLKDGGHYDAEVKTTYKAKKPVQLPGAYNVNIKLDITSHNEDYTIVEQYERA
                     EGRHSTGGMDELYK"
     primer_bind     complement(1524..1542)
                     /label=mCherry-R
                     /note="mCherry, reverse primer"
     primer_bind     1792..1811
                     /label=mCherry-F
                     /note="mCherry, forward primer"
     LTR             2145..2738
                     /note="long terminal repeat from Moloney murine leukemia
                     virus"
     primer_bind     complement(2939..2956)
                     /label=L4440
                     /note="L4440 vector, forward primer"
     rep_origin      complement(3110..3698)
                     /direction=LEFT
                     /label=ori
                     /note="high-copy-number ColE1/pMB1/pBR322/pUC origin of
                     replication"
     primer_bind     complement(3190..3209)
                     /label=pBR322ori-F
                     /note="pBR322 origin, forward primer"
     CDS             complement(3872..4732)
                     /codon_start=1
                     /gene="bla"
                     /product="beta-lactamase"
                     /label=AmpR
                     /note="confers resistance to ampicillin, carbenicillin, and
                     related antibiotics"
                     /translation="MSIQHFRVALIPFFAAFCLPVFAHPETLVKVKDAEDQLGARVGYI
                     ELDLNSGKILESFRPEERFPMMSTFKVLLCGAVLSRVDAGQEQLGRRIHYSQNDLVEYS
                     PVTEKHLTDGMTVRELCSAAITMSDNTAANLLLTTIGGPKELTAFLHNMGDHVTRLDRW
                     EPELNEAIPNDERDTTMPVAMATTLRKLLTGELLTLASRQQLIDWMEADKVAGPLLRSA
                     LPAGWFIADKSGAGERGSRGIIAALGPDGKPSRIVVIYTTGSQATMDERNRQIAEIGAS
                     LIKHW"
     primer_bind     4495..4514
                     /label=Amp-R
                     /note="Ampicillin resistance gene, reverse primer"
     promoter        complement(4733..4837)
                     /gene="bla"
                     /label=AmpR promoter
     enhancer        4994..5297
                     /label=CMV enhancer
                     /note="human cytomegalovirus immediate early enhancer"
     promoter        5298..5501
                     /label=CMV promoter
                     /note="human cytomegalovirus (CMV) immediate early
                     promoter"
     misc_feature    5740..6097
                     /label=MMLV Psi
                     /note="packaging signal of Moloney murine leukemia virus
                     (MMLV)"
     CDS             6162..6578
                     /label=gag (truncated)
                     /note="truncated Moloney murine leukemia virus (MMLV) gag
                     gene lacking the start codon"
     primer_bind     6508..6530
                     /label=pLXSN 5'
                     /note="Murine stem cell virus, forward primer. Also called
                     MSCV"
     primer_bind     6546..6562
                     /label=pBABE 5'
                     /note="Psi packaging signal, forward primer for pBABE
                     vectors"
     misc_feature    6588..6962
                     /label=pol region
                     /note="Moloney murine leukemia virus (MMLV) pol region
                     containing the splice acceptor site"
     primer_bind     6900..6916
                     /label=pBMN 5'
                     /note="MMLV sequence, for inserts in pBMN retroviral
                     vector"
ORIGIN
        1 tcgagtaact aactaataaa tgggcgaatt cagcaagggc gaggagctgt tcaccggggt
       61 ggtgcccatc ctggtcgagc tggacggcga cgtaaacggc cacaagttca gcgtgtccgg
      121 cgagggcgag ggcgatgcca cctacggcaa gctgaccctg aagttcatct gcaccaccgg
      181 caagctgccc gtgccctggc ccaccctcgt gaccaccctg acctacggcg tgcagtgctt
      241 cagccgctac cccgaccaca tgaagcagca cgacttcttc aagtccgcca tgcccgaagg
      301 ctacgtccag gagcgcacca tcttcttcaa ggacgacggc aactacaaga cccgcgccga
      361 ggtgaagttc gagggcgaca ccctggtgaa ccgcatcgag ctgaagggca tcgacttcaa
      421 ggaggacggc aacatcctgg ggcacaagct ggagtacaac tacaacagcc acaacgtcta
      481 tatcatggcc gacaagcaga agaacggcat caaggtgaac ttcaagatcc gccacaacat
      541 cgaggacggc agcgtgcagc tcgccgacca ctaccagcag aacaccccca tcggcgacgg
      601 ccccgtgctg ctgcccgaca accactacct gagcacccag tccaagctga gcaaagaccc
      661 caacgagaag cgcgatcaca tggtcctgct ggagttcgtg accgccgccg ggatcactct
      721 cggcatggac gagctgtaca agttcgaata agcatgcatc tagggcggcc aattccgccc
      781 ctctccctcc ccccccccta acgttactgg ccgaagccgc ttggaataag gccggtgtgc
      841 gtttgtctat atgtgatttt ccaccatatt gccgtctttt ggcaatgtga gggcccggaa
      901 acctggccct gtcttcttga cgagcattcc taggggtctt tcccctctcg ccaaaggaat
      961 gcaaggtctg ttgaatgtcg tgaaggaagc agttcctctg gaagcttctt gaagacaaac
     1021 aacgtctgta gcgacccttt gcaggcagcg gaacccccca cctggcgaca ggtgcctctg
     1081 cggccaaaag ccacgtgtat aagatacacc tgcaaaggcg gcacaacccc agtgccacgt
     1141 tgtgagttgg atagttgtgg aaagagtcaa atggctctcc tcaagcgtat tcaacaaggg
     1201 gctgaaggat gcccagaagg taccccattg tatgggatct gatctggggc ctcggtgcac
     1261 atgctttaca tgtgtttagt cgaggttaaa aaaacgtcta ggccccccga accacgggga
     1321 cgtggttttc ctttgaaaaa cacgatgata agcttgccac aacccgggat ccgccaccat
     1381 ggtgagcaag ggcgaggagg ataacatggc catcatcaag gagttcatgc gcttcaaggt
     1441 gcacatggag ggctccgtga acggccacga gttcgagatc gagggcgagg gcgagggccg
     1501 cccctacgag ggcacccaga ccgccaagct gaaggtgacc aagggtggcc ccctgccctt
     1561 cgcctgggac atcctgtccc ctcagttcat gtacggctcc aaggcctacg tgaagcaccc
     1621 cgccgacatc cccgactact tgaagctgtc cttccccgag ggcttcaagt gggagcgcgt
     1681 gatgaacttc gaggacggcg gcgtggtgac cgtgacccag gactcctccc tgcaggacgg
     1741 cgagttcatc tacaaggtga agctgcgcgg caccaacttc ccctccgacg gccccgtaat
     1801 gcagaagaag accatgggct gggaggcctc ctccgagcgg atgtaccccg aggacggcgc
     1861 cctgaagggc gagatcaagc agaggctgaa gctgaaggac ggcggccact acgacgctga
     1921 ggtcaagacc acctacaagg ccaagaagcc cgtgcagctg cccggcgcct acaacgtcaa
     1981 catcaagttg gacatcacct cccacaacga ggactacacc atcgtggaac agtacgaacg
     2041 cgccgagggc cgccactcca ccggcggcat ggacgagctg tacaagtaag cggccgctcg
     2101 acgataaaat aaaagatttt atttagtctc cagaaaaagg ggggaatgaa agaccccacc
     2161 tgtaggtttg gcaagctagc ttaagtaacg ccattttgca aggcatggaa aaatacataa
     2221 ctgagaatag agaagttcag atcaaggtca ggaacagatg gaacagctga atatgggcca
     2281 aacaggatat ctgtggtaag cagttcctgc cccggctcag ggccaagaac agatggaaca
     2341 gctgaatatg ggccaaacag gatatctgtg gtaagcagtt cctgccccgg ctcagggcca
     2401 agaacagatg gtccccagat gcggtccagc cctcagcagt ttctagagaa ccatcagatg
     2461 tttccagggt gccccaagga cctgaaatga ccctgtgcct tatttgaact aaccaatcag
     2521 ttcgcttctc gcttctgttc gcgcgcttct gctccccgag ctcaataaaa gagcccacaa
     2581 cccctcactc ggggcgccag tcctccgatt gactgagtcg cccgggtacc cgtgtatcca
     2641 ataaaccctc ttgcagttgc atccgacttg tggtctcgct gttccttggg agggtctcct
     2701 ctgagtgatt gactacccgt cagcgggggt ctttcatttc cgacttgtgg tctcgctgcc
     2761 ttgggagggt ctcctctgag tgattgacta cccgtcagcg ggggtcttca catgcagcat
     2821 gtatcaaaat taatttggtt ttttttctta agtatttaca ttaaatggcc atagttgcat
     2881 taatgaatcg gccaacgcgc ggggagaggc ggtttgcgta ttggcgctct tccgcttcct
     2941 cgctcactga ctcgctgcgc tcggtcgttc ggctgcggcg agcggtatca gctcactcaa
     3001 aggcggtaat acggttatcc acagaatcag gggataacgc aggaaagaac atgtgagcaa
     3061 aaggccagca aaaggccagg aaccgtaaaa aggccgcgtt gctggcgttt ttccataggc
     3121 tccgcccccc tgacgagcat cacaaaaatc gacgctcaag tcagaggtgg cgaaacccga
     3181 caggactata aagataccag gcgtttcccc ctggaagctc cctcgtgcgc tctcctgttc
     3241 cgaccctgcc gcttaccgga tacctgtccg cctttctccc ttcgggaagc gtggcgcttt
     3301 ctcatagctc acgctgtagg tatctcagtt cggtgtaggt cgttcgctcc aagctgggct
     3361 gtgtgcacga accccccgtt cagcccgacc gctgcgcctt atccggtaac tatcgtcttg
     3421 agtccaaccc ggtaagacac gacttatcgc cactggcagc agccactggt aacaggatta
     3481 gcagagcgag gtatgtaggc ggtgctacag agttcttgaa gtggtggcct aactacggct
     3541 acactagaag gacagtattt ggtatctgcg ctctgctgaa gccagttacc ttcggaaaaa
     3601 gagttggtag ctcttgatcc ggcaaacaaa ccaccgctgg tagcggtggt ttttttgttt
     3661 gcaagcagca gattacgcgc agaaaaaaag gatctcaaga agatcctttg atcttttcta
     3721 cggggtctga cgctcagtgg aacgaaaact cacgttaagg gattttggtc atgagattat
     3781 caaaaaggat cttcacctag atccttttaa attaaaaatg aagtttgcgc aaatcaatct
     3841 aaagtatata tgagtaaact tggtctgaca gttaccaatg cttaatcagt gaggcaccta
     3901 tctcagcgat ctgtctattt cgttcatcca tagttgcctg actccccgtc gtgtagataa
     3961 ctacgatacg ggagggctta ccatctggcc ccagtgctgc aatgataccg cgagacccac
     4021 gctcaccggc tccagattta tcagcaataa accagccagc cggaagggcc gagcgcagaa
     4081 gtggtcctgc aactttatcc gcctccatcc agtctattaa ttgttgccgg gaagctagag
     4141 taagtagttc gccagttaat agtttgcgca acgttgttgc cattgctaca ggcatcgtgg
     4201 tgtcacgctc gtcgtttggt atggcttcat tcagctccgg ttcccaacga tcaaggcgag
     4261 ttacatgatc ccccatgttg tgcaaaaaag cggttagctc cttcggtcct ccgatcgttg
     4321 tcagaagtaa gttggccgca gtgttatcac tcatggttat ggcagcactg cataattctc
     4381 ttactgtcat gccatccgta agatgctttt ctgtgactgg tgagtactca accaagtcat
     4441 tctgagaata gtgtatgcgg cgaccgagtt gctcttgccc ggcgtcaaca cgggataata
     4501 ccgcgccaca tagcagaact ttaaaagtgc tcatcattgg aaaacgttct tcggggcgaa
     4561 aactctcaag gatcttaccg ctgttgagat ccagttcgat gtaacccact cgtgcaccca
     4621 actgatcttc agcatctttt actttcacca gcgtttctgg gtgagcaaaa acaggaaggc
     4681 aaaatgccgc aaaaaaggga ataagggcga cacggaaatg ttgaatactc atactcttcc
     4741 tttttcaata ttattgaagc atttatcagg gttattgtct catgagcgga tacatatttg
     4801 aatgtattta gaaaaataaa caaatagggg ttccgcgcac atttccccga aaagtgccac
     4861 cagctttgct cttaggagtt tcctaataca tcccaaactc aaatatataa agcatttgac
     4921 ttgttctatg ccctagttat taatagtaat caattacggg gtcattagtt catagcccat
     4981 atatggagtt ccgcgttaca taacttacgg taaatggccc gcctggctga ccgcccaacg
     5041 acccccgccc attgacgtca ataatgacgt atgttcccat agtaacgcca atagggactt
     5101 tccattgacg tcaatgggtg gagtatttac ggtaaactgc ccacttggca gtacatcaag
     5161 tgtatcatat gccaagtacg ccccctattg acgtcaatga cggtaaatgg cccgcctggc
     5221 attatgccca gtacatgacc ttatgggact ttcctacttg gcagtacatc tacgtattag
     5281 tcatcgctat taccatggtg atgcggtttt ggcagtacat caatgggcgt ggatagcggt
     5341 ttgactcacg gggatttcca agtctccacc ccattgacgt caatgggagt ttgttttggc
     5401 accaaaatca acgggacttt ccaaaatgtc gtaacaactc cgccccattg acgcaaatgg
     5461 gcggtaggca tgtacggtgg gaggtctata taagcagagc tcaataaaag agcccacaac
     5521 ccctcactcg gggcgccagt cctccgattg actgagtcgc ccgggtaccc gtgtatccaa
     5581 taaaccctct tgcagttgca tccgacttgt ggtctcgctg ttccttggga gggtctcctc
     5641 tgagtgattg actacccgtc agcgggggtc tttcatttgg gggctcgtcc gggatcggga
     5701 gacccctgcc cagggaccac cgacccacca ccgggaggta agctggccag caacttatct
     5761 gtgtctgtcc gattgtctag tgtctatgac tgattttatg cgcctgcgtc ggtactagtt
     5821 agctaactag ctctgtatct ggcggacccg tggtggaact gacgagttcg gaacacccgg
     5881 ccgcaaccct gggagacgtc ccagggactt cgggggccgt ttttgtggcc cgacctgagt
     5941 ccaaaaatcc cgatcgtttt ggactctttg gtgcaccccc cttagaggag ggatatgtgg
     6001 ttctggtagg agacgagaac ctaaaacagt tcccgcctcc gtctgaattt ttgctttcgg
     6061 tttgggaccg aagccgcgcc gcgcgtcttg tctgctgcag catcgttctg tgttgtctct
     6121 gtctgactgt gtttctgtat ttgtctgaaa atatcggccc gggccagact gttaccactc
     6181 ccttaagttt gaccttaggt cactggaaag atgtcgagcg gatcgctcac aaccagtcgg
     6241 tagatgtcaa gaagagacgt tgggttacct tctgctctgc agaatggcca acctttaacg
     6301 tcggatggcc gcgagacggc acctttaacc gagacctcat cacccaggtt aagatcaagg
     6361 tcttttcacc tggcccgcat ggacacccag accaggtccc ctacatcgtg acctgggaag
     6421 ccttggcttt tgacccccct ccctgggtca agccctttgt acaccctaag cctccgcctc
     6481 ctcttcctcc atccgccccg tctctccccc ttgaacctcc tcgttcgacc ccgcctcgat
     6541 cctcccttta tccagccctc actccttctc taggcgcccc catatggcca tatgagatct
     6601 tatatggggc acccccgccc cttgtaaact tccctgaccc tgacatgaca agagttacta
     6661 acagcccctc tctccaagct cacttacagg ctctctactt agtccagcac gaagtctgga
     6721 gacctctggc ggcagcctac caagaacaac tggaccgacc ggtggtacct cacccttacc
     6781 gagtcggcga cacagtgtgg gtccgccgac accagactaa gaacctagaa cctcgctgga
     6841 aaggacctta cacagtcctg ctgaccaccc ccaccgccct caaagtagac ggcatcgcag
     6901 cttggataca cgccgcccac gtgaaggctg ccgaccccgg gggtggacca tcctctagac
     6961 tgccggatc
//
