>Addgene plasmid #49225 | pCru5-/UAA-mEGFP-IRES-mCherry | depositor partial sequence | sequence record 73640 | TIS region: NOT including RE sites and preceding stop codons
TAAATGGGC
