>Addgene plasmid #49225 | pCru5-/UAA-mEGFP-IRES-mCherry | addgene partial sequence | sequence record 75636 | LZRS-F 5'-TGGATACACGCCGCCCACGTG-3'
ATCCTCTAGACTGCCGGATCTCGAGTAACTAACTAATAAATGGGCGAATTCAGCAAGGGCGAGGAGCTGT
TCACCGGGGTGGTGCCCATCCTGGTCGAGCTGGACGGCGACGTAAACGGCCACAAGTTCAGCGTGTCCGG
CGAGGGCGAGGGCGATGCCACCTACGGCAAGCTGACCCTGAAGTTCATCTGCACCACCGGCAAGCTGCCC
GTGCCCTGGCCCACCCTCGTGACCACCCTGACCTACGGCGTGCAGTGCTTCAGCCGCTACCCCGACCACA
TGAAGCAGCACGACTTCTTCAAGTCCGCCATGCCCGAAGGCTACGTCCAGGAGCGCACCATCTTCTTCAA
GGACGACGGCAACTACAAGACCCGCGCCGAGGTGAAGTTCGAGGGCGACACCCTGGTGAACCGCATCGAG
CTGAAGGGCATCGACTTCAAGGAGGACGGCAACATCCTGGGGCACAAGCTGGAGTACAACTACAACAGCC
ACAACGTCTATATCATGGCCGACAAGCAGAAGAACGGCATCAAGGTGAACTTCAAGATCCGCCACAACAT
CGAGGACGGCAGCGTGCAGCTCGCCGACCACTACCAGCAGAACACCCCCATCGGCGACGGCCCCGTGCTG
CTGCCCGACAACCACTACCTGAGCACCCAGTCCAAGCTGAGCAAAGACCCCAACGAGAAGCGCGATCACA
TGGTCCTGCTGGAGTTCGTGACCGCCGCCGGGATCACTCTCGGCATGGACGAGCTGTACAAGTTCGAATA
AGCATGCATCTA
